>Addgene plasmid | pCAG_mRuby2_smFP OLLAS | analyzer sequence | sequence record 94128
GCCACCATGGGGTCCGGATTTGCCAATGAACTTGGACCTAGACTTATGGGTAAACAGCAGCAATCAGGCT
TTGCCAACGAGTTGGGCCCTCGGTTGATGGGAAAGCAGCAGCAGTCCGGGTTCGCCAACGAACTGGGCCC
GAGGCTCATGGGGAAGGGCCAGGGAAACTCACTGATCAAGGAAAACATGCGGATGAAGGTGGTGATGGAG
GGCTCCGTGAATGGTCACCAGTTCAAGTGCACCGGAGAGGGAGAGGGAAACCCGTACATGGGAACTCAGA
CCATGCGCATTAAGGTCATCGAAGGAGGTCCGCTGCCGTTCGCTTTCGATATCCTGGCCACTTCGTTCGG
AGGAGGGTCGCGCACGTTCATCAAGTACCCGAAGGGAATCCCGGACTTCTTTAAGCAGTCATTCCCGGAA
GGATTCACTTGGGAACGGGTGACCCGGTATGAAGATGGAGGTGTGGTGACTGTCATGCAAGATACTTCGC
TGGAGGATGGGTGCCTCGTGTACCACGTCCAAGTCCGCGGAGTGAATTTCCCGTCCAACGGACCAGTGAT
GCAGAAAAAGACGAAGGGTTGGGAACCTAATACTGAAATGATGTACCCCGCAGACGGAGGGCTGAGGGGC
TACACCCACATGGCGCTGAAGGTCGACGGAGGAAGCGGATTTGCGAATGAGCTCGGCCCACGCCTCATGG
GCAAACAACAGCAAAGCGGTTTTGCTAACGAACTGGGTCCCCGCTTGATGGGAAAGCAGCAGCAGAGCGG
ATTCGCTAATGAGCTGGGACCGAGGCTTATGGGAAAGGGAGGGCAGCAGGGCGGTTCCGGTTTCGCGAAC
GAATTGGGACCACGCCTGATGGGGAAACAGCAACAGTCCGGCTTCGCCAATGAGCTTGGGCCACGCCTTA
TGGGGAAGCAGCAACAAAGCGGGTTCGCTAACGAGCTGGGTCCTCGGCTGATGGGTAAAGGAGGAGGACA
TCTGTCCTGTTCGTTCGTGACCACCTACAGATCAAAGAAAACCGTGGGAAACATCAAGATGCCGGGCATT
CATGCCGTCGACCACCGCCTGGAGCGGCTCGAAGAATCAGACAATGAGATGTTCGTCGTGCAAAGAGAAC
ATGCCGTGGCCAAGTTCGCGGGACTGGGAGGCGGTCAAGGAAGCGGCTTTGCAAACGAACTCGGGCCAAG
ATTGATGGGAAAGCAACAGCAGTCGGGCTTTGCGAACGAGCTCGGACCAAGACTCATGGGAAAACAACAA
CAATCGGGCTTCGCAAACGAGCTTGGACCCAGACTGATGGGCAAATAG
